>Addgene plasmid #119246 | pJMP1102 | addgene full sequence | sequence record 232372 | Addgene NGS Result
CTGATACCGCTCGCCGCAGCCGAACGACCGAGCGCAGCGGGTCAGTGAGCGAGGAAGCGGAAGAGCGCCC
AATACGCAAACCGCCTCTCCCCGCGCGTTGGCCGATTCATTAATGCAGCGCCCAAACATAACAGGAAGAA
AAATGCCCCGCTGTGGGCGGACAAAATAGTTGGGAACTGGGAGGGGTGGAAATGGAGTTTTTAAGGATTA
TTTAGGGAAGAGTGACAAAATAGATGGGAACTGGGTGTAGCGTCGTAAGCTAATACGAAAATTAAAAATG
ACAAAATAGTTTGGAACTAGATTTCACTTATCTGGTTCTTGAGGCGGTTAAAAGAGCCGTACTCTTCTCC
GATGTCGACTAGTGCCATGATGCTCATTCTGTGGGACCAAAACGAAAAAACACCCTTTCGGGTGTCTTTT
CTGGAATTTGGTACCGAGGCTGCAAGTCCCATTAAGGAGGCGCGCCTTATTACAGATCTTCCTCAGAGAT
GAGCTTCTGTTCCAGATCTTCTTCTGAAATCAACTTTTGTTCCAGATCTTCTTCAGAGATGAGTTTCTGC
TCCGCGGCCGCGTCACCTCCTAGCTGACTCAAATCAATGCGTGTTTCATAAAGACCAGTGATGGATTGAT
GGATAAGAGTGGCATCTAAAACTTCTTTTGTAGACGTATATCGTTTACGATCAATTGTTGTATCAAAATA
TTTAAAAGCAGCGGGAGCTCCAAGATTCGTCAACGTAAATAAATGAATAATATTTTCTGCTTGTTCACGT
ATTGGTTTGTCTCTATGTTTGTTATATGCACTAAGAACTTTATCTAAATTGGCATCTGCTAAAATAACAC
GCTTAGAAAATTCACTGATTTGCTCAATAATCTCATCTAAATAATGCTTATGCTGCTCCACAAACAATTG
TTTTTGTTCGTTATCTTCTGGACTACCCTTCAACTTTTCATAATGACTAGCTAAATATAAAAAATTCACA
TATTTGCTTGGCAGAGCCAGCTCATTTCCTTTTTGTAATTCTCCGGCACTAGCCAGCATCCGTTTACGAC
CGTTTTCTAACTCAAAAAGACTATATTTAGGTAGTTTAATGATTAAGTCTTTTTTAACTTCCTTATATCC
TTTAGCTTCTAAAAAGTCAATCGGATTTTTTTCAAAGGAACTTCTTTCCATAATTGTGATCCCTAGTAAC
TCTTTAACGGATTTTAACTTCTTCGATTTCCCTTTTTCCACCTTAGCAACCACTAGGACTGAATAAGCTA
CCGTTGGACTATCAAAACCACCATATTTTTTTGGATCCCAGTCTTTTTTACGAGCAATAAGCTTGTCCGA
ATTTCTTTTTGGTAAAATTGACTCCTTGGAGAATCCGCCTGTCTGTACTTCTGTTTTCTTGACAATATTG
ACTTGGGGCATGGACAATACTTTGCGCACTGTGGCAAAATCTCGCCCTTTATCCCAGACAATTTCTCCAG
TTTCCCCATTAGTTTCGATTAGAGGGCGTTTGCGAATCTCTCCATTTGCAAGTGTAATTTCTGTTTTGAA
GAAGTTCATGATATTAGAGTAAAAGAAATATTTTGCGGTTGCTTTGCCTATTTCTTGCTCAGACTTAGCA
ATCATTTTACGAACATCATAAACTTTATAATCACCATAGACAAACTCCGATTCAAGTTTTGGATATTTCT
TAATCAAAGCAGTTCCAACGACGGCATTTAGATACGCATCATGGGCATGATGGTAATTGTTAATCTCACG
TACTTTATAGAATTGGAAATCTTTTCGGAAGTCAGAAACTAATTTAGATTTTAAGGTAATCACTTTAACC
TCTCGAATAAGTTTATCATTTTCATCGTATTTAGTATTCATGCGACTATCCAAAATTTGTGCCACATGCT
TAGTGATTTGGCGAGTTTCAACCAATTGGCGTTTGATAAAACCAGCTTTATCAAGTTCACTCAAACCTCC
ACGTTCAGCTTTCGTTAAATTATCAAACTTACGTTGAGTGATTAACTTGGCGTTTAGAAGTTGTCTCCAA
TAGTTTTTCATCTTTTTGACTACTTCTTCACTTGGAACGTTATCCGATTTACCACGATTTTTATCAGAAC
GCGTTAAGACCTTATTGTCTATTGAATCGTCTTTAAGGAAACTTTGTGGAACAATGGCATCGACATCATA
ATCACTTAAACGATTAATATCTAATTCTTGGTCCACATACATGTCTCTTCCATTTTGGAGATAATAGAGA
TAGAGCTTTTCATTTTGCAATTGAGTATTTTCAACAGGATGCTCTTTAAGAATCTGACTTCCTAATTCTT
TGATACCTTCTTCGATTCGTTTCATACGCTCTCGCGAATTTTTCTGGCCCTTTTGAGTTGTCTGATTTTC
ACGTGCCATTTCAATAACGATATTTTCTGGCTTATGCCGCCCCATTACTTTGACCAATTCATCAACAACT
TTTACAGTCTGTAAAATACCTTTTTTAATAGCAGGGCTACCAGCTAAATTTGCAATATGTTCATGTAAAC
TATCGCCTTGTCCAGACACTTGTGCTTTTTGAATGTCTTCTTTAAATGTCAAACTATCATCATGGATCAG
CTGCATAAAATTGCGATTGGCAAAACCATCTGATTTCAAAAAATCTAATATTGTTTTGCCAGATTGCTTA
TCCCTAATACCATTAATCAATTTTCGAGACAAACGTCCCCAACCAGTATAACGGCGACGTTTAAGCTGTT
TCATCACCTTATCATCAAAGAGGTGAGCATATGTTTTAAGTCTTTCCTCAATCATCTCCCTATCTTCAAA
TAAGGTCAATGTTAAAACAATATCCTCTAAGATATCTTCATTTTCTTCATTATCCAAAAAATCTTTATCT
TTAATAATTTTTAGCAAATCATGGTAGGTACCTAATGAAGCATTAAATCTATCTTCAACTCCTGAAATTT
CAACACTATCAAAACATTCTATTTTTTTGAAATAATCTTCTTTTAATTGCTTAACGGTTACTTTTCGATT
TGTTTTGAAGAGTAAATCAACAATGGCTTTCTTCTGTTCACCTGAAAGAAATGCTGGTTTTCGCATTCCT
TCAGTAACATATTTGACCTTTGTCAATTCGTTATAAACCGTAAAATACTCATAAAGCAAACTATGTTTTG
GTAGTACTTTTTCATTTGGAAGATTTTTATCAAAGTTTGTCATGCGTTCAATAAATGATTGAGCTGAAGC
ACCTTTATCGACAACTTCTTCAAAATTCCATGGGGTAATTGTTTCTTCAGACTTCCGAGTCATCCATGCA
AAACGACTATTGCCACGCGCCAATGGACCAACATAATAAGGGATTCGAAAAGTCAAGATTTTTTCAATCT
TCTCACGATTGTCTTTTAAAAATGGATAAAAGTCTTCTTGTCTTCTCAAAATAGCATGCAGCTCACCCAA
GTGAATTTGATGGGGAATAGAGCCGTTGTCAAAGGTCCGTTGCTTGCGCAGCAAATCTTCACGATTTAGT
TTCACCAATAATTCCTCAGTACCATCCATTTTTTCTAAAATTGGTTTGATAAATTTATAAAATTCTTCTT
GGCTAGCTCCCCCATCAATATAACCTGCATATCCGTTTTTTGATTGATCAAAAAAGATTTCTTTATACTT
TTCTGGAAGTTGTTGTCGAACTAAAGCTTTTAAAAGAGTCAAGTCTTGATGATGTTCATCGTAGCGTTTA
ATCATTGAAGCTGATAGGGGAGCCTTAGTTATTTCAGTATTTACTCTTAGGATATCTGAAAGTAAAATAG
CATCTGATAAATTCTTAGCTGCCAAAAACAAATCAGCATATTGATCTCCAATTTGCGCCAATAAATTATC
TAAATCATCATCGTAAGTATCTTTTGAAAGCTGTAATTTAGCATCTTCTGCCAAATCAAAATTTGATTTA
AAATTAGGGGTCAAACCCAATGACAAAGCAATGAGATTCCCAAATAAGCCATTTTTCTTCTCACCGGGGA
GCTGAGCAATGAGATTTTCTAATCGTCTTGATTTACTCAATCGTGCAGAAAGAATCGCTTTAGCATCTAC
TCCACTTGCGTTAATAGGGTTTTCTTCAAATAATTGATTGTAGGTTTGTACCAACTGGATAAATAGTTTG
TCCACATCACTATTATCAGGATTTAAATCTCCCTCAATCAAAAAATGACCACGAAACTTAATCATATGCG
CTAAGGCCAAATAGATTAAGCGCAAATCCGCTTTATCAGTAGAATCTACCAATTTTTTTCGCAGATGATA
GATAGTTGGATATTTCTCATGATAAGCAACTTCATCTACTATATTTCCAAAAATAGGATGACGTTCATGC
TTCTTGTCTTCTTCCACCAAAAAAGACTCTTCAAGTCGATGAAAGAAACTATCATCTACTTTCGCCATCT
CATTTGAAAAAATCTCCTGTAGATAACAAATACGATTCTTCCGACGTGTATACCTTCTACGAGCTGTCCG
TTTGAGACGAGTCGCTTCCGCTGTCTCTCCACTGTCAAATAAAAGAGCCCCTATAAGATTTTTTTTGATA
CTGTGGCGGTCTGTATTTCCCAGAACCTTGAACTTTTTAGACGGAACCTTATATTCATCAGTGATCACCG
CCCATCCGACGCTATTTGTGCCGATAGCTAAGCCTATTGAGTATTTCTTATCCATGGGTATGTATATCTC
CTTCTTAAAGTTAAACAAAATTATTTCTAGCCCAAAAAAACGGGTATGGAGAAACAGTAGAGAGTTGCGA
TAAAAAGCGTCAGGTAGGATCCGCTAATCTTATGGATAAAAATGCTATTGCATAGCAAAGTGTGACGCCG
TGCAAATAATCAATGTGGACTTTTCTGCCGTGATTATAGACACTTTTGTTACGCGTTTTTGTCATGGCTT
TGGTCCCGCTTTGTTACAGAATGCTTTTAATAAGCGGGGTTACCGGTTTGGTTAGCGAGAAGAGCCAGTA
AAAGACGCAGTGACGGCAATGTCTGATGCAATATGGACAATTGGTTTCTTCTCTGAATGGCGGGAGTATG
AAAAGTATGGCTGAAGCGCAAAATGATCCCCTGCTGCCGGGATACTCGTTTAATGCCCATCTGGTGGCGG
GTTTAACGCCGATTGAGGCCAACGGTTATCTCGATTTTTTTATCGACCGACCGCTGGGAATGAAAGGTTA
TATTCTCAATCTCACCATTCGCGGTCAGGGGGTGGTGAAAAATCAGGGACGAGAATTTGTTTGCCGACCG
GGTGATATTTTGCTGTTCCCGCCAGGAGAGATTCATCACTACGGTCGTCATCCGGAGGCTCGCGAATGGT
ATCACCAGTGGGTTTACTTTCGTCCGCGCGCCTACTGGCATGAATGGCTTAACTGGCCGTCAATATTTGC
CAATACGGGGTTCTTTCGCCCGGATGAAGCGCACCAGCCGCATTTCAGCGACCTGTTTGGGCAAATCATT
AACGCCGGGCAAGGGGAAGGGCGCTATTCGGAGCTGCTGGCGATAAATCTGCTTGAGCAATTGTTACTGC
GGCGCATGGAAGCGATTAACGAGTCGCTCCATCCACCGATGGATAATCGGGTACGCGAGGCTTGTCAGTA
CATCAGCGATCACCTGGCAGACAGCAATTTTGATATCGCCAGCGTCGCACAGCATGTTTGCTTGTCGCCG
TCGCGTCTGTCACATCTTTTCCGCCAGCAGTTAGGGATTAGCGTCTTAAGCTGGCGCGAGGACCAACGTA
TCAGCCAGGCGAAGCTGCTTTTGAGCACCACCCGGATGCCTATCGCCACCGTCGGTCGCAATGTTGGTTT
TGACGATCAACTCTATTTCTCGCGGGTATTTAAAAAATGCACCGGGGCCAGCCCGAGCGAGTTCCGTGCC
GGTTGTGAAGAAAAAGTGAATGATGTAGCCGTCAAGTTGTCATAAACTAGTACTGGCTAAGAGGCATCAC
GATTCGCTTGCCTATGAGCTCTGCAGACGTAAAAAAAGCGGCGTGGTTAGCCGCTTTTTTAATTGCCGGA
GCGCAATAAAAAAGCCCCCGGAAGGTGATCTTCCGGGGGCTTTCTCATGCGTTGCTTGTATTGAAAATGG
GGGCCATGCCTACCTATCTGCCTCCCGGGTCCTTGAGCCCCATTATCACCTCCAAAGCCTTCTCGTCTGG
TCAGTTTCACCTGTTTTACGTAAAAACCCGCTTCGGCGGGTTTTTACTTTTGGGGAAACACAGAAAAAAG
CCCGCACCTGACAGTGCGGGCTTTTTTTTTCGACCAAAGGTGCGACTACTCTTGCCTACTACCTATCGAC
TGAGCTGAAAGAATTCCGGTTCTGGCAAATATTCTGAAATGAGCTGTTGACAATTAATCATCCGGCTCGT
ATAATGTGTGGCGCAGACGCTCGATGTCGAGGTTTAAGAGCTATGCTGGAAACAGCATAGCAAGTTTAAA
TAAGGCTAGTCCGTTATCAACTTGAAAAAGTGGCACCGAGTCGGTGCTTTTTTTTTGAATTCATGTGGCT
GACCGTTCTGTTGTCTCTCGCTCTTCCGAGTAGACGAACAATAAGGCCTCCCTAACGGGGGGCCTTTTTT
ATTGATAACAAAAGTCAGTGCTTCCGCTATTTCCAAAATACCGGGCTAATACGGTTTAAACGACCTCCTG
GATTTGCTCAGACAGCCTTTTCGTCATTCGTTTCAGCCAAAAAACTTAAGACCGCCGGTCTTGTCCACTA
CCTTGCAGTAATGCGGTGGACAGGATCGGCGGTTTTCTTTTCTCTTCTCAAGAAGTTCCTATACTTTCTA
GAGAATAGGAACTTCGGAATAGGAACTTCCTCCTGAACGGCCATAAGAACGAAGGCTGTCTGTTGAACTC
TCGAGCCTGATTCCCTTTGTCAACAGCAATGGATAATTCACGAACCCAGTTGACATAAGCCTGTTCGGTT
CGTAAACTGTAATGCAAGTAGCGTATGCGCTCACGCAACTGGTCCAGAACCTTGACCGAACGCAGCGGTG
GTAACGGCGCAGTGGCGGTTTTCATGGCTTGTTATGACTGTTTTTTTGTACAGTCTATGCCTCGGGCATC
CAAGCAGCAAGCGCGTTACGCCGTGGGTCGATGTTTGATGTTATGGAGCAGCAACGATGTTACGCAGCAG
GGCAGTCGCCCTAAAACAAAGTTAGGCAGCCGTTGTGCTGGTGCTTTCTGATAGTTGTTGTGGGGTAGGC
AGTCAGAGCTCGATTTGCTTGTCGCCATAATAGATTCACAAGAAGGATTCGACATGGGTCAAAGTAGCGA
TGAAGCCAACGCTCCCGTTGCAGGGCAGTTTGCGCTTCCCCTGAGTGCCACCTTTGGCTTAGGGGATCGC
GTACGCAAGAAATCTGGTGCCGCTTGGCAGGGTCAAGTCGTCGGTTGGTATTGCACAAAACTCACTCCTG
AAGGCTATGCGGTCGAGTCCGAATCCCACCCAGGCTCAGTGCAAATTTATCCTGTGGCTGCACTTGAACG
TGTGGCCTAAGAATTATCTAGAATTATTCCATTGAGTAAGTTTTTAAGCACTCGAGCATCAGCTTCAAAA
GCGCTCTGAAGTTCCTATACTTTCTAGAGAATAGGAACTTCGGAATAGGTACTTCAAGATCCCCAATTCG
AGCTCATCGTCCGGGCCGCAAGCTCCTAGCGGCGGATTTGTCCTACTCAGGAGAGCGTTCACCGACAAAC
AACAGATAAAACGAAAGGCCCAGTCTTTCGACTGAGCCTTTCGTTTTATTTGATGCCTCAAGCTAGAGAG
TCATTACCCCAGGCGTTTAAGGGCACCAATAACTGCCTTAAAAAAATTACGCCCCGCCCTGCCACTCATC
GCAGTCTAGCTTGGATTCTCACCAATAAAAAACGCCCGGCGGCAACCGAGCGTTCTGAACAAATCCAGAT
GGAGTTCTGAGGTCATTACTGGATCTATCAACAGGAGTCCAAGCTCAGCTAATTAAGCTAGCTTATCGAT
ACCGTCGACCTCGAACCCCACGCCCCTCTTTAATACGACGGGCAATTTGCACTTCAGAAAATGAAGAGTT
TGCTTTAGCCATAACAAAAGTCCAGTATGCTTTTTCACAGCATAACTGGACTGATTTCAGTTTACAACTA
TTCTGTCTAGTTTAAGACTTTATTGTCATAGTTTAGATCTATTTTGTTCAGTTTAAGACTTTATTGTCCG
CCCACACCTGCTTACGCAGGGCATCCATTTATTACTCAACCGTAACCGATTTTGCCAGGTTACGCGGCTG
GTCCTCTAGCTGGCGTAATAGCGAAGAGGCCCGCACCGATCGCCCTTCCCAACAGTTGCGCAGCCTGAAT
GGCGAATGGCGCCTGATGCGGTATTTTCTCCTTACGCATCTGTGCGGTATTTCACACCGCATATGGTGCA
CTCTCAGTACAATCTGCTCTGATGCCGCATAGTTAAGCCAGCCCCGACACCCGCCAACACCCGCTGACGC
GCCCTGACGGGCTTGTCTGCTCCCGGCATCCGCTTACAGACAAGCTGTGACCGTCTCCGGGAGCTGCATG
TGTCAGAGGTTTTCACCGTCGTCACCGAAACGCGCGAGACGAAAGGGCCTCGTGATACGCCTATTTTTAT
AGGTTAATGTCATGATAATAATGGTTTCTTAGACGTCAGGTGGCACTTTTCGGGGAAATGTGCGCGGAAC
CCCTATTTGTTTATTTTTCTAAATACATTCAAATATGTATCCGCTCATGAGACAATAACCCTGATAAATG
CTTCAATAATATTGAAAAAGGAAGAGTATGAGTATTCAACATTTCCGTGTCGCCCTTATTCCCTTTTTTG
CGGCATTTTGCCTTCCTGTTTTTGCTCACCCAGAAACGCTGGTGAAAGTAAAAGATGCTGAAGATCAGTT
GGGTGCACGAGTGGGTTACATCGAACTGGATCTCAACAGCGGTAAGATCCTTGAGAGTTTTCGCCCCGAA
GAACGTTTTCCAATGATGAGCACTTTTAAAGTTCTGCTATGTGGCGCGGTATTATCCCGTATTGACGCCG
GGCAAGAGCAACTCGGTCGCCGCATACACTATTCTCAGAATGACTTGGTTGAGTACTCACCAGTCACAGA
AAAGCATCTTACGGATGGCATGACAGTAAGAGAATTATGCAGTGCTGCCATAACCATGAGTGATAACACT
GCGGCCAACTTACTTCTGACAACGATCGGAGGACCGAAGGAGCTAACCGCTTTTTTGCACAACATGGGGG
ATCATGTAACTCGCCTTGATCGTTGGGAACCGGAGCTGAATGAAGCCATACCAAACGACGAGCGTGACAC
CACGATGCCTGTAGCAATGGCAACAACGTTGCGCAAACTATTAACTGGCGAACTACTTACTCTAGCTTCC
CGGCAACAATTAATAGACTGGATGGAGGCGGATAAAGTTGCAGGACCACTTCTGCGCTCGGCCCTTCCGG
CTGGCTGGTTTATTGCTGATAAATCTGGAGCCGGTGAGCGTGGGTCCCGCGGTATCATTGCAGCACTGGG
GCCAGATGGTAAGCCCTCCCGTATCGTAGTTATCTACACGACGGGGAGTCAGGCAACTATGGATGAACGA
AATAGACAGATCGCTGAGATAGGTGCCTCACTGATTAAGCATTGGTAACTGTCAGACCAAGTTTACTCAT
ATATACTTTAGATTGATTTAAAACTTCATTTTTAATTTAAAAGGATCTAGGTGAAGATCCTTTTTGATAA
TCTCATGACCAAAATCCCTTAACGTGAGTTTTCGTTCCACTGAGCGTCAGACCCCGTAGAAAAGATCAAA
GGCAGTTATTGGTGCCTCACTGATTAAGCATTGGTAACTGTCAGACCAAGTTTACTCATATATACTTTAG
ATTGATTTAAAACTTCATTTTTAATTTTTGCGGCCGCAAGATCCGGCCACGATGCGTCCGGCGTAGAGGA
TCTGAAGATCAGCAGTTCAACCTGTTGATAGTACGTACTAAGCTCTCATGTTTCACGTACTAAGCTCTCA
TGTTTAACGTACTAAGCTCTCATGTTTAACGAACTAAACCCTCATGGCTAACGTACTAAGCTCTCATGGC
TAACGTACTAAGCTCTCATGTTTCACGTACTAAGCTCTCATGTTTGAACAATAAAATTAATATAAATCAG
CAACTTAAATAGCCTCTAAGGTTTTAAGTTTTATAAGAAAAAAAAGAATATATAAGGCTTTTAAAGCTTT
TAAGGTTTAACGGTTGTGGACAACAAGCCAGGGATGTAACGCACTGAGAAGCCCTTAGAGCCTCTCAAAG
CAATTTTGAGTGACACAGGAACACTTAACGGCTGACATGGGAATTAGCCATGGCATCACAGTATCGTGAT
GACAGAGGCAGGGAGTGCGGCCTTTTTACGGTTCCTGGCCTTTTGCTGGCCTTTTGCTCACATGTTCTTT
CCTGCGTTATCAGGGGATTCCTTAAGGTATACTTTCCGCTGCATAACCCTGCTTCGGGGTCATTATAGCG
ATTTTTTCGGTATATCCATCCTTTTTCGCACGATATACAGGATTTTGCCAAAGGGTTCGTGTAGACTTTC
CTTGGTGTATCCAACGGCGTCAGCCGGGCAGGATAGGTGAAGTAGGCCCACCCGCGAGCGGGTGTTCCTT
CTTCACTGTCCCTTATTCGCACCTGGCGGTGCTCAACGGGAATCCTGCTCTGCGAGGCTGGCCGATAAGC
T
Features (pLannotate 1.2.2; 29 found; start..end, strand, type, name):
     65..119     +  CDS            lacI (fragment): lac repressor; lacI; The lac repressor binds to the lac operator to inhibit transcription in E. coli. This inhibition can be relieved by adding lactose or isopropyl-β-D-thiogalactopyranoside (IPTG).
    152..317     +  mobile_element Tn7L: mini-Tn7 element (left end of the Tn7 transposon) Tn7
    473..562     -  CDS            3xMyc: 3 tandem Myc epitope tags
    572..4675    -  CDS            dCas9: catalytically dead mutant of the Cas9 endonuclease from the Streptococcus pyogenes Type II CRISPR/Cas system RNA-guided DNA-binding protein that lacks endonuclease activity due to the D10A mutation in the RuvC catalytic domain and the H840A mutation in the HNH catalytic domain
   4687..4709    -  RBS            RBS: efficient ribosome binding site from bacteriophage T7 gene 10 (Olins and Rangwala, 1989)
   4736..5020    -  promoter       araBAD promoter: araBAD; promoter of the L-arabinose operon of E. coli; the araC regulatory gene is transcribed in the opposite direction (Guzman et al., 1995)
   5047..5925    +  CDS            araC: L-arabinose regulatory protein; araC
   6173..6259    +  ncRNA          Thr leader (fragment): Accession: RF00506 - Threonine operon leader
   6347..6376    +  promoter       trc promoter: strong E. coli promoter; hybrid between the trp and lac UV5 promoters
   6420..6487    +  misc_RNA       tracrRNA (fragment): trans-activating CRISPR RNA for the Streptococcus pyogenes CRISPR/Cas9 system
   6772..6819    -  protein_bind   FRT: FLP-mediated recombination occurs in the 8-bp core sequence TCTAGAAA (Turan and Bode, 2011). FLP recombinase from the Saccharomyces cerevisiae 2μ plasmid
   6910..6938    +  promoter       Pc promoter: intI1 (promoter lies within the coding sequence); class 1 integron promoter
   7114..7180    +  ncRNA          AAC AAD leader (fragment): Accession: RF02912 - putative aminoglycoside riboswitch / attI site
   7264..7500    +  CDS            TpR: E. coli plasmid-associated dihydrofolate reductase; dhfrIIb from plasmid R388; confers resistance to trimethoprim
   7568..7601    -  protein_bind   FRT (minimal): supports FLP-mediated excision but not integration (Turan and Bode, 2011) FLP recombinase from the Saccharomyces cerevisiae 2μ plasmid
   7666..7752    -  terminator     rrnB T1 terminator: Escherichia coli rrnB; transcription terminator T1 from the E. coli rrnB gene
   7816..7845    -  CDS            CmR (fragment): chloramphenicol acetyltransferase confers resistance to chloramphenicol
   7855..7949    -  terminator     lambda t0 terminator: transcription terminator from phage lambda
   7970..7994    +  misc_feature   MCS (fragment): pBluescript multiple cloning site
   7998..8196    +  mobile_element Tn7R (fragment): mini-Tn7 element (right end of the Tn7 transposon) Tn7
   8268..8336    +  CDS            lacZα (fragment): LacZα fragment of β-galactosidase; lacZ fragment
   8342..8441    -  misc_feature   bom (fragment): basis of mobility region from pBR322
   8543..8578    -  CDS            rop (fragment): Rop protein, which maintains plasmids at low copy number; rop
   8673..8777    +  promoter       AmpR promoter: bla
   8778..9638    +  CDS            AmpR: β-lactamase; bla; confers resistance to ampicillin, carbenicillin, and related antibiotics
   9811..9836    +  CDS            bla(M) (fragment): β-lactamase lacking the signal sequence; bla(M); allows cytosolic expression of β-lactamase
   9939..10327   +  rep_origin     R6K γ ori: γ replication origin from E. coli plasmid R6K; requires the R6K initiator protein pi for replication
  10338..10377   +  CDS            λ integrase (fragment): integrase from phage λ; int
  10596..10704   +  oriT           oriT: incP origin of transfer
