[The description below was written by a language model from this plasmid's Addgene catalogue record and pLannotate feature annotations shown in this document.]
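Description:
pJMP1102 is a Mobile-CRISPRi plasmid built to knock down phzA1 in Pseudomonas aeruginosa. It is a roughly 10.7 kb bacterial expression construct on an R6K γ backbone. This origin replicates only in hosts that supply the pi initiator protein, so the plasmid is maintained in a pir-type E. coli strain under ampicillin selection (AmpR) and behaves as a suicide vector in recipients that lack pi. An incP oriT allows it to be mobilised by conjugation into the target bacterium.

The functional payload lies between the Tn7L and Tn7R ends, forming a mini-Tn7 transposon that can be inserted into the recipient chromosome when Tn7 transposase is provided; no transposase gene is annotated on this plasmid, so it presumably comes from another source. Within the transposon, a catalytically dead S. pyogenes Cas9 (D10A and H840A) carrying a C-terminal 3xMyc tag is expressed from the araBAD promoter with a T7 gene 10 ribosome binding site. The divergently transcribed araC regulator makes its expression arabinose-inducible. A trc promoter sits just upstream of the annotated tracrRNA-derived scaffold and so appears to drive the sgRNA, whose spacer targets phzA1. Binding of the dCas9–sgRNA complex blocks transcription of the target without cutting the DNA. Integrants are selected with trimethoprim through a dihydrofolate reductase gene (TpR) expressed from a class 1 integron Pc promoter. This marker is flanked by FRT sites, which should allow its removal by FLP recombinase. The rrnB T1 and lambda t0 terminators lie near the Tn7R end of the cassette, and the other short annotated fragments (lacI, lacZα, CmR, rop, bom, λ integrase) appear to be cloning remnants.

The construct is used for stable, inducible gene knockdown in P. aeruginosa.
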