Addgene plasmid #119246: pJMP1102
Purpose: knockdown phzA1 in P. aeruginosa
Depositing lab: Carol Gross & Jason Peters & Oren Rosenberg. Depositing organization: University of California, San Francisco (UCSF). Publication: Enabling genetic analysis of diverse bacteria with Mobile-CRISPRi. Peters JM, Koo BM, Patino R, Heussler GE, Hearne CC, Qu J, Inclan YF, Hawkins JS, Lu CHS, Silvis MR, Harden MM, Osadnik H, Peters JE, Engel JN, Dutton RJ, Grossman AD, Gross CA, Rosenberg OS. Nat Microbiol. 2019 Jan 7. pii: 10.1038/s41564-018-0327-z. doi: 10.1038/s41564-018-0327-z. PubMed 30617347.
Backbone
  Vector backbone: R6Kgamma
  Vector type: Bacterial Expression
  Selectable markers: Trimethoprim
Growth in bacteria
  Bacterial resistance: Ampicillin, 100 μg/mL
  Growth temperature: 37°C
  Growth strain: BW25141
  Copy number: High Copy
Gene/Insert
  Gene/Insert name: sgRNA phzA1 (P. aeruginosa)
  gRNA/shRNA sequence: CGCAGACGCTCGATGTCGAG
  Mutation: D10A and H840A
  Cloning method: Gibson Cloning
Terms and licenses: Academic/Nonprofit Terms; Industry Terms: Not Available to Industry
How to cite: pJMP1102 was a gift from Carol Gross & Jason Peters & Oren Rosenberg (Addgene plasmid # 119246 ; http://n2t.net/addgene:119246 ; RRID:Addgene_119246)
